>Addgene plasmid #123548 | pMK-T7G10 leader | depositor partial sequence | sequence record 235719 | T7G10 leader
GGCAGACCACAACGGTTTCCCACTAGAAATAATTTTGTTTAACTTTAAGAAGGAGATATACAT
