LOCUS       Exported 2381 bp ds-DNA circular SYN 13-MAY-2021
DEFINITION  MoChlo kit.
ACCESSION   .
VERSION     .
KEYWORDS    pMK-T7G10 leader
SOURCE      synthetic DNA construct
  ORGANISM  synthetic DNA construct
REFERENCE   1 (bases 1 to 2381)
  AUTHORS   Occhialini A, Piatek A, Pfotenhauer AC, Frazier TP, Stewart CN,
            Lenaghan S
  TITLE     MoChlo: A versatile modular cloning toolbox for chloroplast
            biotechnology.
  JOURNAL   Plant Physiol. 2019 Jan 24. pii: pp.18.01220. doi:
            10.1104/pp.18.01220.
  PUBMED    30679266
REFERENCE   2 (bases 1 to 2381)
  AUTHORS   .
  TITLE     Direct Submission
  JOURNAL   Exported May 13, 2021 from SnapGene Server 1.1.58
            http://www.snapgene.com
FEATURES             Location/Qualifiers
     source          1..2381
                     /organism="synthetic DNA construct"
                     /mol_type="other DNA"
     primer_bind     278..300
                     /label=M13/pUC Forward
                     /note="In lacZ gene"
     primer_bind     292..309
                     /label=M13 Forward
                     /note="In lacZ gene. Also called M13-F20 or M13 (-21)
                     Forward"
     primer_bind     293..309
                     /label=M13 fwd
                     /note="common sequencing primer, one of multiple similar
                     variants"
     primer_bind     320..339
                     /label=T7
                     /note="T7 promoter, forward primer"
     promoter        320..338
                     /label=T7 promoter
                     /note="promoter for bacteriophage T7 RNA polymerase"
     CDS             343..354
                     /codon_start=1
                     /product="Factor Xa recognition and cleavage site"
                     /label=Factor Xa site
                     /translation="IEGR"
     RBS             424..446
                     /note="efficient ribosome binding site from bacteriophage
                     T7 gene 10 (Olins and Rangwala, 1989)"
     primer_bind     complement(587..604)
                     /label=L4440
                     /note="L4440 vector, forward primer"
     rep_origin      complement(697..1285)
                     /direction=LEFT
                     /label=ori
                     /note="high-copy-number ColE1/pMB1/pBR322/pUC origin of
                     replication"
     primer_bind     complement(777..796)
                     /label=pBR322ori-F
                     /note="pBR322 origin, forward primer"
     CDS             complement(1459..2253)
                     /codon_start=1
                     /product="aminoglycoside phosphotransferase"
                     /label=NeoR/KanR
                     /note="confers resistance to neomycin, kanamycin, and G418
                     (Geneticin(R))"
                     /translation="MIEQDGLHAGSPAAWVERLFGYDWAQQTIGCSDAAVFRLSAQGRP
                     VLFVKTDLSGALNELQDEAARLSWLATTGVPCAAVLDVVTEAGRDWLLLGEVPGQDLLS
                     SHLAPAEKVSIMADAMRRLHTLDPATCPFDHQAKHRIERARTRMEAGLVDQDDLDEEHQ
                     GLAPAELFARLKASMPDGEDLVVTHGDACLPNIMVENGRFSGFIDCGRLGVADRYQDIA
                     LATRDIAEELGGEWADRFLVLYGIAAPDSQRIAFYRLLDEFF"
     promoter        complement(2254..2358)
                     /gene="bla"
                     /label=AmpR promoter
ORIGIN
        1 ctaaattgta agcgttaata ttttgttaaa attcgcgtta aatttttgtt aaatcagctc
       61 attttttaac caataggccg aaatcggcaa aatcccttat aaatcaaaag aatagaccga
      121 gatagggttg agtggccgct acagggcgct cccattcgcc attcaggctg cgcaactgtt
      181 gggaagggcg tttcggtgcg ggcctcttcg ctattacgcc agctggcgaa agggggatgt
      241 gctgcaaggc gattaagttg ggtaacgcca gggttttccc agtcacgacg ttgtaaaacg
      301 acggccagtg agcgcgacgt aatacgactc actatagggc gaattgaagg aaggccgtca
      361 aggccgcatc aacgagctcg gtctcatact ggcagaccac aacggtttcc cactagaaat
      421 aattttgttt aactttaaga aggagatata cataatgtga gaccggtacc ctctgggcct
      481 catgggcctt cctttcactg cccgctttcc agtcgggaaa cctgtcgtgc cagctgcatt
      541 aacatggtca tagctgtttc cttgcgtatt gggcgctctc cgcttcctcg ctcactgact
      601 cgctgcgctc ggtcgttcgg gtaaagcctg gggtgcctaa tgagcaaaag gccagcaaaa
      661 ggccaggaac cgtaaaaagg ccgcgttgct ggcgtttttc cataggctcc gcccccctga
      721 cgagcatcac aaaaatcgac gctcaagtca gaggtggcga aacccgacag gactataaag
      781 ataccaggcg tttccccctg gaagctccct cgtgcgctct cctgttccga ccctgccgct
      841 taccggatac ctgtccgcct ttctcccttc gggaagcgtg gcgctttctc atagctcacg
      901 ctgtaggtat ctcagttcgg tgtaggtcgt tcgctccaag ctgggctgtg tgcacgaacc
      961 ccccgttcag cccgaccgct gcgccttatc cggtaactat cgtcttgagt ccaacccggt
     1021 aagacacgac ttatcgccac tggcagcagc cactggtaac aggattagca gagcgaggta
     1081 tgtaggcggt gctacagagt tcttgaagtg gtggcctaac tacggctaca ctagaagaac
     1141 agtatttggt atctgcgctc tgctgaagcc agttaccttc ggaaaaagag ttggtagctc
     1201 ttgatccggc aaacaaacca ccgctggtag cggtggtttt tttgtttgca agcagcagat
     1261 tacgcgcaga aaaaaaggat ctcaagaaga tcctttgatc ttttctacgg ggtctgacgc
     1321 tcagtggaac gaaaactcac gttaagggat tttggtcatg agattatcaa aaaggatctt
     1381 cacctagatc cttttaaatt aaaaatgaag ttttaaatca atctaaagta tatatgagta
     1441 aacttggtct gacagttatt agaaaaattc atccagcaga cgataaaacg caatacgctg
     1501 gctatccggt gccgcaatgc catacagcac cagaaaacga tccgcccatt cgccgcccag
     1561 ttcttccgca atatcacggg tggccagcgc aatatcctga taacgatccg ccacgcccag
     1621 acggccgcaa tcaataaagc cgctaaaacg gccattttcc accataatgt tcggcaggca
     1681 cgcatcacca tgggtcacca ccagatcttc gccatccggc atgctcgctt tcagacgcgc
     1741 aaacagctct gccggtgcca ggccctgatg ttcttcatcc agatcatcct gatccaccag
     1801 gcccgcttcc atacgggtac gcgcacgttc aatacgatgt ttcgcctgat gatcaaacgg
     1861 acaggtcgcc gggtccaggg tatgcagacg acgcatggca tccgccataa tgctcacttt
     1921 ttctgccggc gccagatggc tagacagcag atcctgaccc ggcacttcgc ccagcagcag
     1981 ccaatcacgg cccgcttcgg tcaccacatc cagcaccgcc gcacacggaa caccggtggt
     2041 ggccagccag ctcagacgcg ccgcttcatc ctgcagctcg ttcagcgcac cgctcagatc
     2101 ggttttcaca aacagcaccg gacgaccctg cgcgctcaga cgaaacaccg ccgcatcaga
     2161 gcagccaatg gtctgctgcg cccaatcata gccaaacaga cgttccaccc acgctgccgg
     2221 gctacccgca tgcaggccat cctgttcaat catactcttc ctttttcaat attattgaag
     2281 catttatcag ggttattgtc tcatgagcgg atacatattt gaatgtattt agaaaaataa
     2341 acaaataggg gttccgcgca catttccccg aaaagtgcca c
//
